Addgene plasmid #18346: T4 Lysozyme A49S WT*
Depositing lab: Brian Matthews. Depositing organization: University of Oregon.
Backbone
  Vector backbone: pHS1403
  Backbone size w/o insert (bp): 5000
  Vector type: Bacterial Expression
Growth in bacteria
  Bacterial resistance: Ampicillin, 100 μg/mL
  Growth temperature: 37°C
  Growth strain: DH5alpha
  Copy number: High Copy
Gene/Insert
  Gene/Insert name: T4 Lysozyme (alt name: AA49S)
  Species: Bacteriophage T4
  Insert size (bp): 600
  Mutation: A49S WT*
  GenBank ID: NP_049736
  Entrez Gene: e (a.k.a. T4p123)
  Cloning method: Restriction Enzyme; 5′ cloning site BamHI (not destroyed); 3′ cloning site HindIII (not destroyed)
  Sequencing primers: 5′ na; 3′ GGCGTATCACGAGGCCC
Terms and licenses: Academic/Nonprofit Terms; Industry Terms: Not Available to Industry
Depositor comments: The BamHI site is 27 bp from the ATG and the HindIII site is 115 bp from the stop.
How to cite: T4 Lysozyme A49S WT* was a gift from Brian Matthews (Addgene plasmid # 18346 ; http://n2t.net/addgene:18346 ; RRID:Addgene_18346)
