[The description below was written by a language model from this plasmid's Addgene catalogue record.]
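Description:
T4 Lysozyme A49S WT* is a bacterial expression plasmid built on the pHS1403 backbone (about 5 kb without insert) that carries a mutant form of the bacteriophage T4 lysozyme gene (gene e). It is maintained in E. coli as a high-copy plasmid under ampicillin selection. The record does not name the origin of replication or the promoter that drives expression, and no feature table is available to identify them.

The insert is roughly 600 bp and was cloned between BamHI and HindIII sites, both of which remain intact, so the fragment can be excised or exchanged. According to the depositor, the BamHI site lies 27 bp from the start codon and the HindIII site 115 bp from the stop codon, so the fragment includes short untranslated flanks on either side of the coding region. The encoded protein carries the substitution A49S, replacing alanine at position 49 with serine, in the background designated WT*. The record does not define WT*; in the T4 lysozyme literature this label generally denotes the cysteine-free pseudo-wild-type protein used as a reference background for point mutants. No fusion tags or reporters are listed.

The record does not state a specific purpose. A single-residue variant of this kind is consistent with producing recombinant lysozyme in bacteria for comparison with the parent protein, as in studies of how individual substitutions affect protein stability, folding and structure.
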