>Addgene plasmid #18346 | T4 Lysozyme A49S WT* | addgene partial sequence | sequence record 24134 | 3primeUP
CTANGAAAAAGCCCGCTCATTAGGCGGGCTCAGATCTGCTCATGTTTGACAGCTTATCATCGATAAGCTT
CGGCAATAAATTCTTGATATGTTTTCATATGTTTCCTTTAAATATTTTAATTAGTAATTGTCTATTCAAG
TAATTGTGAATATACTATCACAATTCCAAGAGAAAGTAAACAGCTTTATAGATTTTTATACGCGTCCCAA
GTGCCAGTTCTAAACGTTGTAATGACTCGTTTTGCGCGATTAGGTGTTTGATTATACCATCTACTTTTAG
CTAAGTTAACTGCTGCTTCATCCCAGCGTTTTTGTTGAAGCATACGTAAAGAGTTAGTAAATCCTGCCAC
ACCGGTTTCTCCCATTTGGAAAACCATATTAATCAATGCAGCGCGACGAACCGCATCAAGAGAATCATAA
ACCGGTTTTAATTTAGCATTTCTCAGAATTCCGCGAACAGCAGCATCAACATCCTGATTAAAGAGTTTTT
CAGCCTCATCTTTTGTAATTACACCATTAGTATTACGCCCAATAGATTTATCTAATTCAGATTTAGCAGC
ATTAAGTGATGGACTTTTTGTAAGCAAATGACCGATGCCAATAGTGTAATAGCCTTCTGTGTCTTTATAG
ATTTTAAGTCTAAGACCTTCATCTATACGTAACATTTCAAATATATTCATAATACCTCCTAAGCATCGAT
GGATCCTGTTTCCTGTGTGAAATTGTTATCCGCTCACAATTCCACACATTATACGAGCCGATGATTAATT
GTCAACAGGGGGATGGGGAGTAAGCTGATCCTGTTTCCTGTGTGAAATTGTTATCCGCTCACAATTCCAC
ACATTATACGAGCCGATGATTAATTGTCAACAGGGGGATGGGGAGTANGCTCATCGATGGATCGATCCGG
NTTNCCNGNGNGAAATTGNNANCCGCNCNCNNTTCCNCNCNTTANNCNAGCCGGAAGCNNAAAGGGNAAN
NCNGGGGGGNCNNNNGANGGNNCNNNNNNNNNNNNNNNGNNNNGNNNNNNNGNCNNNNNNCNNNNNNGGN
AANNNGNNNNGNCNNGNNNNCNNNNNNNGGNNNNNNNNCNNNNNNNNNNNGNNNNNNNNNNNCNN
